>Addgene plasmid #76546 | SLAMF6 gRNA (BRDN0001144966) | addgene full sequence | sequence record 186044 | Addgene Assembled Sequence
CCCGGGTGCAAAGATGGATAAAGTTTTAAACAGAGAGGAATCTTTGCAGCTAATGGACCTTCTAGGTCTT
GAAAGGAGTGGGAATTGGCTCCGGTGCCCGTCAGTGGGCAGAGCGCACATCGCCCACAGTCCCCGAGAAG
TTGGGGGGAGGGGTCGGCAATTGATCCGGTGCCTAGAGAAGGTGGCGCGGGGTAAACTGGGAAAGTGATG
TCGTGTACTGGCTCCGCCTTTTTCCCGAGGGTGGGGGAGAACCGTATATAAGTGCAGTAGTCGCCGTGAA
CGTTCTTTTTCGCAACGGGTTTGCCGCCAGAACACAGGTAAGTGCCGTGTGTGGTTCCCGCGGGCCTGGC
CTCTTTACGGGTTATGGCCCTTGCGTGCCTTGAATTACTTCCACCTGGCTGCAGTACGTGATTCTTGATC
CCGAGCTTCGGGTTGGAAGTGGGTGGGAGAGTTCGAGGCCTTGCGCTTAAGGAGCCCCTTCGCCTCGTGC
TTGAGTTGAGGCCTGGCCTGGGCGCTGGGGCCGCCGCGTGCGAATCTGGTGGCACCTTCGCGCCTGTCTC
GCTGCTTTCGATAAGTCTCTAGCCATTTAAAATTTTTGATGACCTGCTGCGACGCTTTTTTTCTGGCAAG
ATAGTCTTGTAAATGCGGGCCAAGATCTGCACACTGGTATTTCGGTTTTTGGGGCCGCGGGCGGCGACGG
GGCCCGTGCGTCCCAGCGCACATGTTCGGCGAGGCGGGGCCTGCGAGCGCGGCCACCGAGAATCGGACGG
GGGTAGTCTCAAGCTGGCCGGCCTGCTCTGGTGCCTGGCCTCGCGCCGCCGTGTATCGCCCCGCCCTGGG
CGGCAAGGCTGGCCCGGTCGGCACCAGTTGCGTGAGCGGAAAGATGGCCGCTTCCCGGCCCTGCTGCAGG
GAGCTCAAAATGGAGGACGCGGCGCTCGGGAGAGCGGGCGGGTGAGTCACCCACACAAAGGAAAAGGGCC
TTTCCGTCCTCAGCCGTCGCTTCATGTGACTCCACGGAGTACCGGGCGCCGTCCAGGCACCTCGATTAGT
TCTCGAGCTTTTGGAGTACGTCGTCTTTAGGTTGGGGGGAGGGGTTTTATGCGATGGAGTTTCCCCACAC
TGAGTGGGTGGAGACTGAAGTTAGGCCAGCTTGGCACTTGATGTAATTCTCCTTGGAATTTGCCCTTTTT
GAGTTTGGATCTTGGTTCATTCTCAAGCCTCAGACAGTGGTTCAAAGTTTTTTTCTTCCATTTCAGGTGT
CGTGACGTACGGCCACCATGACCGAGTACAAGCCCACGGTGCGCCTCGCCACCCGCGACGACGTCCCCAG
GGCCGTACGCACCCTCGCCGCCGCGTTCGCCGACTACCCCGCCACGCGCCACACCGTCGATCCGGACCGC
CACATCGAGCGGGTCACCGAGCTGCAAGAACTCTTCCTCACGCGCGTCGGGCTCGACATCGGCAAGGTGT
GGGTCGCGGACGACGGCGCCGCCGTGGCGGTCTGGACCACGCCGGAGAGCGTCGAAGCGGGGGCGGTGTT
CGCCGAGATCGGCCCGCGCATGGCCGAGTTGAGCGGTTCCCGGCTGGCCGCGCAGCAACAGATGGAAGGC
CTCCTGGCGCCGCACCGGCCCAAGGAGCCCGCGTGGTTCCTGGCCACCGTCGGAGTCTCGCCCGACCACC
AGGGCAAGGGTCTGGGCAGCGCCGTCGTGCTCCCCGGAGTGGAGGCGGCCGAGCGCGCCGGGGTGCCCGC
CTTCCTGGAGACCTCCGCGCCCCGCAACCTCCCCTTCTACGAGCGGCTCGGCTTCACCGTCACCGCCGAC
GTCGAGGTGCCCGAAGGACCGCGCACCTGGTGCATGACCCGCAAGCCCGGTGCCTGAACGCGTTAAGTCG
ACAATCAACCTCTGGATTACAAAATTTGTGAAAGATTGACTGGTATTCTTAACTATGTTGCTCCTTTTAC
GCTATGTGGATACGCTGCTTTAATGCCTTTGTATCATGCTATTGCTTCCCGTATGGCTTTCATTTTCTCC
TCCTTGTATAAATCCTGGTTGCTGTCTCTTTATGAGGAGTTGTGGCCCGTTGTCAGGCAACGTGGCGTGG
TGTGCACTGTGTTTGCTGACGCAACCCCCACTGGTTGGGGCATTGCCACCACCTGTCAGCTCCTTTCCGG
GACTTTCGCTTTCCCCCTCCCTATTGCCACGGCGGAACTCATCGCCGCCTGCCTTGCCCGCTGCTGGACA
GGGGCTCGGCTGTTGGGCACTGACAATTCCGTGGTGTTGTCGGGGAAATCATCGTCCTTTCCTTGGCTGC
TCGCCTGTGTTGCCACCTGGATTCTGCGCGGGACGTCCTTCTGCTACGTCCCTTCGGCCCTCAATCCAGC
GGACCTTCCTTCCCGCGGCCTGCTGCCGGCTCTGCGGCCTCTTCCGCGTCTTCGCCTTCGCCCTCAGACG
AGTCGGATCTCCCTTTGGGCCGCCTCCCCGCGTCGACTTTAAGACCAATGACTTACAAGGCAGCTGTAGA
TCTTAGCCACTTTTTAAAAGAAAAGGGGGGACTGGAAGGGCTAATTCACTCCCAACGAAGACAAGATCTG
CTTTTTGCTTGTACTGGGTCTCTCTGGTTAGACCAGATCTGAGCCTGGGAGCTCTCTGGCTAACTAGGGA
ACCCACTGCTTAAGCCTCAATAAAGCTTGCCTTGAGTGCTTCAAGTAGTGTGTGCCCGTCTGTTGTGTGA
CTCTGGTAACTAGAGATCCCTCAGACCCTTTTAGTCAGTGTGGAAAATCTCTAGCAGTACGTATAGTAGT
TCATGTCATCTTATTATTCAGTATTTATAACTTGCAAAGAAATGAATATCAGAGAGTGAGAGGAACTTGT
TTATTGCAGCTTATAATGGTTACAAATAAAGCAATAGCATCACAAATTTCACAAATAAAGCATTTTTTTC
ACTGCATTCTAGTTGTGGTTTGTCCAAACTCATCAATGTATCTTATCATGTCTGGCTCTAGCTATCCCGC
CCCTAACTCCGCCCATCCCGCCCCTAACTCCGCCCAGTTCCGCCCATTCTCCGCCCCATGGCTGACTAAT
TTTTTTTATTTATGCAGAGGCCGAGGCCGCCTCGGCCTCTGAGCTATTCCAGAAGTAGTGAGGAGGCTTT
TTTGGAGGCCTAGGGACGTACCCAATTCGCCCTATAGTGAGTCGTATTACGCGCGCTCACTGGCCGTCGT
TTTACAACGTCGTGACTGGGAAAACCCTGGCGTTACCCAACTTAATCGCCTTGCAGCACATCCCCCTTTC
GCCAGCTGGCGTAATAGCGAAGAGGCCCGCACCGATCGCCCTTCCCAACAGTTGCGCAGCCTGAATGGCG
AATGGG
[124 nt withheld, positions 3367-3490]
C
[91 nt withheld, positions 3492-3582]
A
[49 nt withheld, positions 3584-3632]
CCTTTGACGTTGGAGTCCACGTTCTTT
[37 nt withheld, positions 3660-3696]
ACCCTATCTCGGTCTATTCTTTTGATTTATAAGGGATTTTGCCGATTTCGGCCTATTGGTTAAAAAATGA
GCTGATTTAACAAAAATTTAACGCGAATTTTAACAAAATATTAACGCTTACAATTTAGGTGGCACTTTTC
GGGGAAATGTGCGCGGAACCCCTATTTGTTTATTTTTCTAAATACATTCAAATATGTATCCGCTCATGAG
ACAATAACCCTGATAAATGCTTCAATAATATTGAAAAAGGAAGAGTATGAGTATTCAACATTTCCGTGTC
GCCCTTATTCCCTTTTTTGCGGCATTTTGCCTTCCTGTTTTTGCTCACCCAGAAACGCTGGTGAAAGTAA
AAGATGCTGAAGATCAGTTGGGTGCACGAGTGGGTTACATCGAACTGGATCTCAACAGCGGTAAGATCCT
TGAGAGTTTTCGCCCCGAAGAACGTTTTCCAATGATGAGCACTTTTAAAGTTCTGCTATGTGGCGCGGTA
TTATCCCGTATTGACGCCGGGCAAGAGCAACTCGGTCGCCGCATACACTATTCTCAGAATGACTTGGTTG
AGTACTCACCAGTCACAGAAAAGCATCTTACGGATGGCATGACAGTAAGAGAATTATGCAGTGCTGCCAT
AACCATGAGTGATAACACTGCGGCCAACTTACTTCTGACAACGATCGGAGGACCGAAGGAGCTAACCGCT
TTTTTGCACAACATGGGGGATCATGTAACTCGCCTTGATCGTTGGGAACCGGAGCTGAATGAAGCCATAC
CAAACGACGAGCGTGACACCACGATGCCTGTAGCAATGGCAACAACGTTGCGCAAACTATTAACTGGCGA
ACTACTTACTCTAGCTTCCCGGCAACAATTAATAGACTGGATGGAGGCGGATAAAGTTGCAGGACCACTT
CTGCGCTCGGCCCTTCCGGCTGGCTGGTTTATTGCTGATAAATCTGGAGCCGGTGAGCGTGGGTCTCGCG
GTATCATTGCAGCACTGGGGCCAGATGGTAAGCCCTCCCGTATCGTAGTTATCTACACGACGGGGAGTCA
GGCAACTATGGATGAACGAAATAGACAGATCGCTGAGATAGGTGCCTCACTGATTAAGCATTGGTAACTG
TCAGACCAAGTTTACTCATATATACTTTAGATTGATTTAAAACTTCATTTTTAATTTAAAAGGATCTAGG
TGAAGATCCTTTTTGATAATCTCATGACCAAAATCCCTTAACGTGAGTTTTCGTTCCACTGAGCGTCAGA
CCCCGTAGAAAAGATCAAAGGATCTTCTTGAGATCCTTTTTTTCTGCGCGTAATCTGCTGCTTGCAAACA
AAAAAACCACCGCTACCAGCGGTGGTTTGTTTGCCGGATCAAGAGCTACCAACTCTTTTTCCGAAGGTAA
CTGGCTTCAGCAGAGCGCAGATACCAAATACTGTTCTTCTAGTGTAGCCGTAGTTAGGCCACCACTTCAA
GAACTCTGTAGCACCGCCTACATACCTCGCTCTGCTAATCCTGTTACCAGTGGCTGCTGCCAGTGGCGAT
AAGTCGTGTCTTACCGGGTTGGACTCAAGACGATAGTTACCGGATAAGGCGCAGCGGTCGGGCTGAACGG
GGGGTTCGTGCACACAGCCCAGCTTGGAGCGAACGACCTACACCGAACTGAGATACCTACAGCGTGAGCT
ATGAGAAAGCGCCACGCTTCCCGAAGGGAGAAAGGCGGACAGGTATCCGGTAAGCGGCAGGGTCGGAACA
GGAGAGCGCACGAGGGAGCTTCCAGGGGGAAACGCCTGGTATCTTTATAGTCCTGTCGGGTTTCGCCACC
TCTGACTTGAGCGTCGATTTTTGTGATGCTCGTCAGGGGGGCGGAGCCTATGGAAAAACGCCAGCAACGC
GGCCTTTTTACGGTTCCTGGCCTTTTGCTGGCCTTTTGCTCACATGTTCTTTCCTGCGTTATCCCCTGAT
TCTGTGGATAACCGTATTACCGCCTTTGAGTGAGCTGATACCGCTCGCCGCAGCCGAACGACCGAGCGCA
GCGAGTCAGTGAGCGAGGAAGCGGAAGAGCGCCCAATACGCAAACCGCCTCTCCCCGCGCGTTGGCCGAT
TCATTAATGCAGCTGGCACGACAGGTTTCCCGACTGGAAAGCGGGCAGTGAGCGCAACGCAATTAATGTG
AGTTAGCTCACTCATTAGGCACCCCAGGCTTTACACTTTATGCTTCCGGCTCGTATGTTGTGTGGAATTG
TGAGCGGATAACAATTTCACACAGGAAACAGCTATGACCATGATTACGCCAAGCGCGCAATTAACCCTCA
CTAAAGGGAACAAAAGCTGGAGCTGCAAGCTTAATGTAGTCTTATGCAATACTCTTGTAGTCTTGCAACA
TGGTAACGATGAGTTAGCAACATGCCTTACAAGGAGAGAAAAAGCACCGTGCATGCCGATTGGTGGAAGT
AAGGTGGTACGATCGTGCCTTATTAGGAAGGCAACAGACGGGTCTGACATGGATTGGACGAACCACTGAA
TTGCCGCATTGCAGAGATATTGTATTTAAGTGCCTAGCTCGATACATAAACGGGTCTCTCTGGTTAGACC
AGATCTGAGCCTGGGAGCTCTCTGGCTAACTAGGGAACCCACTGCTTAAGCCTCAATAAAGCTTGCCTTG
AGTGCTTCAAGTAGTGTGTGCCCGTCTGTTGTGTGACTCTGGTAACTAGAGATCCCTCAGACCCTTTTAG
TCAGTGTGGAAAATCTCTAGCAGTGGCGCCCGAACAGGGACTTGAAAGCGAAAGGGAAACCAGAGGAGCT
CTCTCGACGCAGGACTCGGCTTGCTGAAGCGCGCACGGCAAGAGGCGAGGGGCGGCGACTGGTGAGTACG
CCAAAAATTTTGACTAGCGGAGGCTAGAAGGAGAGAGATGGGTGCGAGAGCGTCAGTATTAAGCGGGGGA
GAATTAGATCGCGATGGGAAAAAATTCGGTTAAGGCCAGGGGGAAAGAAAAAATATAAATTAAAACATAT
AGTATGGGCAAGCAGGGAGCTAGAACGATTCGCAGTTAATCCTGGCCTGTTAGAAACATCAGAAGGCTGT
AGACAAATACTGGGACAGCTACAACCATCCCTTCAGACAGGATCAGAAGAACTTAGATCATTATATAATA
CAGTAGCAACCCTCTATTGTGTGCATCAAAGGATAGAGATAAAAGACACCAAGGAAGCTTTAGACAAGAT
AGAGGAAGAGCAAAACAAAAGTAAGACCACCGCACAGCAAGCGGCCGCTGATCTTCAGACCTGGAGGAGG
AGATATGAGGGACAATTGGAGAAGTGAATTATATAAATATAAAGTAGTAAAAATTGAACCATTAGGAGTA
GCACCCACCAAGGCAAAGAGAAGAGTGGTGCAGAGAGAAAAAAGAGCAGTGGGAATAGGAGCTTTGTTCC
TTGGGTTCTTGGGAGCAGCAGGAAGCACTATGGGCGCAGCGTCAATGACGCTGACGGTACAGGCCAGACA
ATTATTGTCTGGTATAGTGCAGCAGCAGAACAATTTGCTGAGGGCTATTGAGGCGCAACAGCATCTGTTG
CAACTCACAGTCTGGGGCATCAAGCAGCTCCAGGCAAGAATCCTGGCTGTGGAAAGATACCTAAAGGATC
AACAGCTCCTGGGGATTTGGGGTTGCTCTGGAAAACTCATTTGCACCACTGCTGTGCCTTGGAATGCTAG
TTGGAGTAATAAATCTCTGGAACAGATTTGGAATCACACGACCTGGATGGAGTGGGACAGAGAAATTAAC
AATTACACAAGCTTAATACACTCCTTAATTGAAGAATCGCAAAACCAGCAAGAAAAGAATGAACAAGAAT
TATTGGAATTAGATAAATGGGCAAGTTTGTGGAATTGGTTTAACATAACAAATTGGCTGTGGTATATAAA
ATTATTCATAATGATAGTAGGAGGCTTGGTAGGTTTAAGAATAGTTTTTGCTGTACTTTCTATAGTGAAT
AGAGTTAGGCAGGGATATTCACCATTATCGTTTCAGACCCACCTCCCAACCCCGAGGGGACCCAGAGAGG
GCCTATTTCCCATGATTCCTTCATATTTGCATATACGATACAAGGCTGTTAGAGAGATAATTAGAATTAA
TTTGACTGTAAACACAAAGATATTAGTACAAAATACGTGACGTAGAAAGTAATAATTTCTTGGGTAGTTT
GCAGTTTTAAAATTATGTTTTAAAATGGACTATCATATGCTTACCGTAACTTGAAAGTATTTCGATTTCT
TGGCTTTATATATCTTGTGGAAAGGACGAAACACCGTGACAATGTCTCATTCAGATGTTTTAGAGCTAGA
AATAGCAAGTTAAAATAAGGCTAGTCCGTTATCAACTTGAAAAAGTGGCACCGAGTCGGTGCTTTTTTAA
GCTTGGCGTAACTAGATCTTGAGACAAATGGCAGTATTCATCCACAATTTTAAAAGAAAAGGGGGGATTG
GGGGGTACAGTGCAGGGGAAAGAATAGTAGACATAATAGCAACAGACATACAAACTAAAGAATTACAAAA
ACAAATTACAAAAATTCAAAATTTTCGGGTTTATTACAGGGACAGCAGAGATCCACTTTGGCGCCGGCTC
GAGGGGG
Features (pLannotate 1.2.2; 29 found; start..end, strand, type, name):
     14..80      +  CDS            small t antigen (fragment): SV40 (simian virus 40) small t antigen
    106..317     +  promoter       EF-1α core promoter: core promoter for human elongation factor EF-1α
    318..1256    +  intron         EF-1α intron A: intron upstream of the start codon of human EF-1α
   1278..1877    +  CDS            PuroR (fragment): puromycin N-acetyltransferase; pac from Streptomyces; confers resistance to puromycin
   1893..2481    +  misc_feature   WPRE: woodchuck hepatitis virus posttranscriptional regulatory element
   2532..2551    +  misc_feature   cPPT/CTS (fragment): central polypurine tract and central termination sequence of HIV-1
   2553..2786    +  LTR            3' LTR (ΔU3): self-inactivating 3' long terminal repeat (LTR) from HIV-1
   2864..2985    +  polyA_signal   SV40 poly(A) signal: SV40 polyadenylation signal
   3025..3160    +  rep_origin     SV40 ori: SV40 origin of replication
   3181..3199    -  promoter       T7 promoter: promoter for bacteriophage T7 RNA polymerase
   3207..3362    +  CDS            lacZα (fragment): LacZα fragment of β-galactosidase; lacZ fragment
   3367..3795    +  rep_origin     f1 ori (sequence partly withheld): f1 bacteriophage origin of replication; arrow indicates direction of (+) strand synthesis
   3848..3952    +  promoter       AmpR promoter: bla
   3953..4813    +  CDS            AmpR: β-lactamase; bla; confers resistance to ampicillin, carbenicillin, and related antibiotics
   4984..5572    +  rep_origin     ori: high-copy-number ColE1/pMB1/pBR322/pUC origin of replication
   5755..5847    +  CDS            lacI (fragment): lac repressor; lacI; The lac repressor binds to the lac operator to inhibit transcription in E. coli. This inhibition can be relieved by adding lactose or isopropyl-β-D-thiogalactopyranoside (IPTG).
   5860..5881    +  protein_bind   CAP binding site: CAP binding activates transcription in the presence of cAMP. E. coli catabolite activator protein
   5896..5926    +  promoter       lac promoter: promoter for the E. coli lac operon
   5934..5950    +  protein_bind   lac operator: The lac repressor binds to the lac operator to inhibit transcription in E. coli. This inhibition can be relieved by adding lactose or isopropyl-β-D-thiogalactopyranoside (IPTG). lac repressor encoded by lacI
   5995..6013    +  promoter       T3 promoter: promoter for bacteriophage T3 RNA polymerase
   6041..6267    +  promoter       RSV promoter: Rous sarcoma virus enhancer/promoter
   6268..6448    +  LTR            5' LTR (truncated): truncated 5' long terminal repeat (LTR) from HIV-1
   6495..6620    +  misc_feature   HIV-1 Ψ: packaging signal of human immunodeficiency virus type 1
   6604..6967    +  CDS            HIV-1 gag (fragment): gag protein from human immunodeficiency virus 1; gag
   7113..7346    +  misc_feature   RRE: The Rev response element (RRE) of HIV-1 allows for Rev-dependent mRNA export from the nucleus to the cytoplasm.
   7723..7749    +  CDS            Rev (fragment): human immunodeficiency virus 1 (HIV-1) Rev protein; rev; enhances nuclear export of unspliced and incompletely spliced viral mRNAs
   7753..7993    +  promoter       U6 promoter: RNA polymerase III promoter for human U6 snRNA
   8023..8098    +  misc_RNA       gRNA scaffold: guide RNA scaffold for the Streptococcus pyogenes CRISPR/Cas9 system
   8154..8271    +  misc_feature   cPPT/CTS: central polypurine tract and central termination sequence of HIV-1
