[The description below was written by a language model from this plasmid's Addgene catalogue record and pLannotate feature annotations shown in this document.]
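Description:
SLAMF6 gRNA (BRDN0001144966) is a third-generation lentiviral CRISPR guide plasmid built on the lentiGuide-Puro backbone and designed to deliver a single guide RNA against human SLAMF6 (also known as CD352, NTB-A or Ly108). The guide was designed to cover several SLAMF6 reference transcripts. It sits between a human U6 RNA polymerase III promoter and the Streptococcus pyogenes Cas9 gRNA scaffold, so that transduced cells produce a complete sgRNA. Downstream, an EF-1α core promoter with its intron A drives a puromycin N-acetyltransferase gene for selection of transduced mammalian cells, followed by a WPRE to enhance transcript stability and expression.

The lentiviral framework comprises an RSV promoter fused to a truncated HIV-1 5' LTR, which makes genomic RNA production Tat-independent. It also carries the Ψ packaging signal with a partial gag region, the Rev response element for Rev-dependent nuclear export, a cPPT/CTS, and a self-inactivating ΔU3 3' LTR, followed by an SV40 polyadenylation signal and SV40 origin. Packaging functions must be supplied in trans. In bacteria the plasmid is maintained through a high-copy ColE1/pUC-type origin with ampicillin resistance. An f1 origin and remnants of lac, T7 and T3 elements are also annotated in the backbone.

The construct does not encode Cas9, so it is intended for use alongside a separate Cas9 vector such as lentiCas9-Blast or in cells already expressing Cas9. Under those conditions it directs cleavage and knockout of SLAMF6. It belongs to a set of guides associated with a human kinome gRNA library developed with optimized sgRNA design rules.
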