Addgene plasmid #76546: SLAMF6 gRNA (BRDN0001144966)
Purpose: 3rd generation lentiviral gRNA plasmid targeting human SLAMF6
Depositing lab: John Doench & David Root. Depositing organization: Broad Institute. Publication: Optimized sgRNA design to maximize activity and minimize off-target effects of CRISPR-Cas9. Doench JG, Fusi N, Sullender M, Hegde M, Vaimberg EW, Donovan KF, Smith I, Tothova Z, Wilen C, Orchard R, Virgin HW, Listgarten J, Root DE. Nat Biotechnol. 2016 Jan 18. doi: 10.1038/nbt.3437. PubMed 26780180.
Backbone
  Vector backbone: lentiGuide-Puro
  Backbone manufacturer: Zhang Lab (Addgene plasmid # 52963)
  Vector type: Mammalian Expression, Lentiviral, CRISPR
  Selectable markers: Puromycin
Growth in bacteria
  Bacterial resistance: Ampicillin, 100 μg/mL
  Growth temperature: 37°C
  Growth strain: DH5alpha
  Copy number: High Copy
Gene/Insert
  Gene/Insert name: SLAMF6 (alt names: SLAMF6; NM_001184714.1)
  gRNA/shRNA sequence: TGACAATGTCTCATTCAGAT
  Species: H. sapiens (human)
  Entrez Gene: SLAMF6 (a.k.a. CD352, KALI, KALIb, Ly108, NTB-A, NTBA, SF2000)
  Promoter: hU6
  Cloning method: Unknown
  Sequencing primers: 5′ U6-F; 3′ pS2-R
Terms and licenses: Academic/Nonprofit Terms; Industry Terms: Not Available to Industry
Depositor comments: The gRNA was designed to target the following Genbank reference sequence(s): NM_001184714.1,NM_001184715.1,NM_001184716.1,NM_052931.4. Note that this plasmid does NOT contain Cas9. It should be used in conjunction with lentiCas9-Blast (Addgene #52962) or otherwise with cell lines already expressing Cas9. Browse the full kinome gRNA library at http://www.addgene.org/pooled-library/broadgpp-human-kinome/ or visit http://www.broadinstitute.org/rnai/public/ for detailed protocols and information.
How to cite: SLAMF6 gRNA (BRDN0001144966) was a gift from John Doench & David Root (Addgene plasmid # 76546 ; http://n2t.net/addgene:76546 ; RRID:Addgene_76546)
