>Addgene plasmid #76546 | SLAMF6 gRNA (BRDN0001144966) | depositor partial sequence | sequence record 144006 | Target Sequence
TGACAATGTCTCATTCAGAT
