>Addgene plasmid #76546 | SLAMF6 gRNA (BRDN0001144966) | addgene partial sequence | sequence record 186043 | hU6-F
AGAAAGTAATAATTTCTTGGGTAGTTTGCAGTTTTAAAATTATGTTTTAAAATGGACTATCATATGCTTA
CCGTAACTTGAAAGTATTTCGATTTCTTGGCTTTATATATCTTGTGGAAAGGACGAAACACCGTGACAAT
GTCTCATTCAGATGTTTTAGAGCTAGAAATAGCAAGTTAAAATAAGGCTAGTCCGTTATCAACTTGAAAA
AGTGGCACCGAGTCGGTGCTTTTTTAAGCTTGGCGTAACTAGATCTTGAGACAAATGGCAGTATTCATCC
ACAATTTTAAAAGAAAAGGGGGGATTGGGGGGTACAGTGCAGGGGAAAGAATAGTAGACATAATAGCAAC
AGACATACAAACTAAAGAATTACAAAAACAAATTACAAAAATTCAAAATTTTCGGGTTTATTACAGGGAC
AGCAGAGATCCACTTTGGCGCCGGCTCGAGGGGGCCCGGGTGCAAAGATGGATAAAGTTTTAAACAGAGA
GGAATCTTTGCAGCTAATGGACCTTCTAGGTCTTGAAAGGAGTGGGAATTGGCTCCGGTGCCCGTCAGTG
GGCAGAGCGC
